>Addgene plasmid #190669 | pReg-ROTU4 | addgene full sequence | sequence record 383717 | Addgene NGS Result
ACTTCATCTTCATTACCTCGTATCATTGTACACCTGCCGAACGCAAGGGCATGGGCTGTCGACCTTTGAA
AAGTACCTTTATGGCTAGCTCAGTCCTAGGTACAATGCTAGCAATCAAGATACTGAGCACAGCTGTCACC
GGATGTGCTTTCCGGTCTGATGAGTCCGTGAGGACGAAACAGCCTCTACAAATAATTTTGTTTAAACTAG
TGAACCACGAGGCCTACATATGGTTGCTCGCCCAAAGTCTGAGGACAAAAAGCAGGCATTGCTTGAAGCG
GCAACTCAAGCCATCGCGCAATCAGGCATTGCCGCTAGTACCGCTGTAATTGCACGCAATGCGGGAGTTG
CGGAAGGGACGTTGTTCCGCTATTTCGCAACGAAAGATGAGTTGATCAACACCCTTTACTTACATTTGTA
CCAGGACCACTGCCAATCACTGATCATGGAATTGGATCGTTCTATTACTGACGCTAAGATGATGATCCGT
TTTACCTGGAACAGTTACATTAGCTGGGGATTGAACCACCCAGCTCGCCATCGTGCCATTCGTCAGTTGG
CGGTTTCTGAAAAGTTGACGAAGGAAACCAAGCAACGCATCGAGGATATGTTCCCGGAGTTACGCGACAT
CCTGCACCGTAGTGTTCTTATGGTGTTTATGTCCGACGAGTACTCCGCCTTCGGCAAGGGGTTGTTCTAC
GCGCTTGCTGAGACGACTATGGATTTCGCTGCGCGCGACCCGGCTCGCGCTGGTGAGTACATTGCGTTGG
GCTTCGAGGCTATGTGGCGCGCACTTACGCGCGAAGAGCAGTAATAATCCTAAGAATTCGAGGAGTGCAG
GCTCGGTAACATACGGTCTAGCTATCTGACTATCGCCGCTGTGAGCTCGGTACCAAATTCCAGAAAAGAG
GCCGCGAAAGCGGCCTTTTTTCGTTTTGGTCCAAGCCCGATGCGCCAGAGTTGTTTCTGAAACATGGCAA
AGGTATCACTAGTCTTCGCGGCCGCCATGCTGTCCAGGCAGGTAGATGACGACCATCAGGGACAGCTTCA
AGGATCGCTCGCGGCTCTTACCAGCCTAACTTCGATCATTGGACCGCTGATCGTCACGGCGATTTATGCC
GCCTCGGCGAGCACATGGAACGGGTTGGCATGGATTGTAGGCGCCGCCCTATACCTTGTCTGCCTCCCCG
CGTTGCGTCGCGGTGCATGGAGCCGGGCCACCTCGACCTGAATGGAAGCCGGCGGCACCTCGCTAACGGA
TTCACCACTCCAAGAATTGGAGCCAATCAATTCTTGCGGAGAACTGTGAATGCGCAAACCAACCCTTGGC
AGAACATATCCATCGCGTCCGCCATCTCCAGCAGCCGCACGCGGCGCATCTCGGGCAGCGTTGGGTCCTG
GCCACGGGTGCGCATGATCGTGCTCCTGTCGTTGAGGACCCGGCTAGGCTGGCGGGGTTGCCTTACTGGT
TAGCAGAATGAATCACCGATACGCGAGCGAACGTGAAGTGACTGCTGCTGCAAAACGTCTGCGACCTGAG
CAACAACATGAATGGTCATCGGTTTCCGTGTTTCGTAAAGTCTGGAAACGCGGAAGTCAGCGCCCTGCAC
CATTATGTTCCGGATCTGCATTGCAGGATGCTGCTGGCTACCCTGTGGAACACCTACATCTGTATTAACG
AAGCGCTGGCATTGACCCTGAGTGATTTTTCTCTGGTCCCGCCGCATCCATACCGCCAGTTGTTTACCCT
CACAACGTTCCAGTAACCGGGCATGTTCATCATCAGTAACCCGTATCGTGAGCATCCTCTCTCGTTTCAT
CGGTATCATTACCCCCATGAACAGAAATCCCCCTTACACGGAGGCATCAGTGACCAAACAGGAAAAAACC
GCCCTTAACATGGCCCGCTTTATCAGAAGCCAGACATTAACGCTTCTGGAGAAACTCAACGAGCTGGACG
CGGATGAACAGGCAGACATCTGTGAATCGCTTCACGACCACGCTGATGAGCTTTACCGCAGCTGCCTCGC
GCGTTTCGGTGATGACGGTGAAAACCTCTGACACATGCAGCTCCCGGAGACGGTCACAGCTTGTCTGTAA
GCGGATGCCGGGAGCAGACAAGCCCGTCAGGGCGCGTCAGCGGGTGTTGGCGGGTGTCGGGGCGCAGCCA
TGACCCAGTCACGTAGCGATAGCGGAGTGTATACTGGCTTAACTATGCGGCATCAGAGCAGATTGTACTG
AGAGTGCACCGGTGTGAAATACCGCACAGATGCGTAAGGAGAAAATACCGCATCAGGCGCTCTTCCGCTT
CCTCGCTCACTGACTCGCTGCGCTCGGTCGTTCGGCTGCGGCGAGCGGTATCAGCTCACTCAAAGGCGGT
AATACGGTTATCCACAGAATCAGGGGATAACGCAGGAAAGAACATGTGAGCAAAAGGCCAGCAAAAGGCC
AGGAACCGTAAAAAGGCCGCGTTGCTGGCGTTTTTCCATAGGCTCCGCCCCCCTGACGAGCATCACAAAA
ATCGACGCTCAAGTCAGAGGTGGCGAAACCCGACAGGACTATAAAGATACCAGGCGTTTCCCCCTGGAAG
CTCCCTCGTGCGCTCTCCTGTTCCGACCCTGCCGCTTACCGGATACCTGTCCGCCTTTCTCCCTTCGGGA
AGCGTGGCGCTTTCTCATAGCTCACGCTGTAGGTATCTCAGTTCGGTGTAGGTCGTTCGCTCCAAGCTGG
GCTGTGTGCACGAACCCCCCGTTCAGCCCGACCGCTGCGCCTTATCCGGTAACTATCGTCTTGAGTCCAA
CCCGGTAAGACACGACTTATCGCCACTGGCAGCAGCCACTGGTAACAGGATTAGCAGAGCGAGGTATGTA
GGCGGTGCTACAGAGTTCTTGAAGTGGTGGCCTAACTACGGCTACACTAGAAGGACAGTATTTGGTATCT
GCGCTCTGCTGAAGCCAGTTACCTTCGGAAAAAGAGTTGGTAGCTCTTGATCCGGCAAACAAACCACCGC
TGGTAGCGGTGGTTTTTTTGTTTGCAAGCAGCAGATTACGCGCAGAAAAAAAGGATCTCAAGAAGATCCT
TTGATCTTTTCTACGGGGTCTGACGCTCAGTGGAACGAAAACTCACGTTAAGGGATTTTGGTCATGAGAT
TATCAAAAAGGATCTTCACCTAGATCCTTTTAAATTAAAAATGAAGTTTTAAATCAATCTAAAGTATATA
TGAGTAAACTTGGTCTAACAGTTACCAATGCTTAATCAGTGAGGCACCTATCTCAGCGATCTGTCTATTT
CGTTCATCCATAGTTGCCTGACTCCCCGTCGTGTAGATAACTACGATACGGGAGGGCTTACCATCTGGCC
CCAGTGCTGCAATGATACCGCGCGATCCACGCTCACCGGCTCCAGATTTATCAGCAATAAACCAGCCAGC
CGGAAGGGCCGAGCGCAGAAGTGGTCCTGCAACTTTATCCGCCTCCATCCAGTCTATTAATTGTTGCCGG
GAAGCTAGAGTAAGTAGTTCGCCAGTTAATAGTTTGCGCAACGTTGTTGCCATTGCTGCAGGCATCGTGG
TGTCACGCTCGTCGTTTGGTATGGCTTCATTCAGCTCCGGTTCCCAACGATCAAGGCGAGTTACATGATC
CCCCATGTTGTGCAAAAAAGCGGTTAGCTCCTTCGGTCCTCCGATCGTTGTCAGAAGTAAGTTGGCCGCA
GTGTTATCACTCATGGTTATGGCAGCACTGCATAATTCTCTTACTGTCATGCCATCCGTAAGATGCTTTT
CTGTGACTGGTGAGTACTCAACCAAGTCATTCTGAGAATAGTGTATGCGGCGACCGAGTTGCTCTTGCCC
GGCGTCAACACGGGATAATACCGCGCCACATAGCAGAACTTTAAAAGTGCTCATCATTGGAAAACGTTCT
TCGGGGCGAAAACTCTCAAGGATCTTACCGCTGTTGAGATCCAGTTCGATGTAACCCACTCGTGCACCCA
ACTGATCTTCAGCATCTTTTACTTTCACCAGCGTTTCTGGGTGAGCAAAAACAGGAAGGCAAAATGCCGC
AAAAAAGGGAATAAGGGCGACACGGAAATGTTGAATACTCATACTCTTCCTTTTTCAATATTATTGAAGC
ATTTATCAGGGTTATTGTCTCATGAGCGGATACATATTTGAATGTATTTAGAAAAATATGCGCCTTGAGC
GACACGAATTATGCAGTGATTTACGACCTGCACAGCCATACCACAGCTTCCGATGGCTGCCTGACGCCAG
AAGCATTGGTGCACCGTGCAGTCGATGATAAGCTGTCAAACATGAGAATTGTGCCTAATGAGTGAGCTAA
CTTACATTAATTGCGTTGCGCTCACTGCCCGCTTTCCAGTCGGGAAACCTGTCGTGCCAGCTGCATTAAT
GAATCGGCCAACGCGCGGGGAGAGGCGGTTTGCGTATTGGGCGCCAGGGTGGTTTTTCTTTTCACCAGTG
AGACGGGCAACAGCTGATTGCCCTTCACCGCCTGGCCCTGAGAGAGTTGCAGCAAGCGGTCCACGCTGGT
TTGCCCCAGCAGGCGAAAATCCTGTTTGATGGTGGTTAACGGCGGGATATAACATGAGCTATCTTCGGTA
TCGTCGTATCCCACTACCGAGATATCCGCACCAACGCGCAGCCCGGACTCGGTAATGGCGCGCATTGCGC
CCAGCGCCATCTGATCGTTGGCAACCAGCATCGCAGTGGGAACGATGCCCTCATTCAGCATTTGCATGGT
TTGTTGAAAACCGGACATGGCACTCCAGTCGCCTTCCCGTTCCGCTATCGGCTGAATTTGATTGCGAGTG
AGATATTTATGCCAGCCAGCCAGACGCAGACGCGCCGAGACAGAACTTAATGGGCCCGCTAACAGCGCGA
TTTGCTGGTGACCCAATGCGACCAGATGCTCCACGCCCAGTCGCGTACCATCTTCATGGGAGAAAATAAT
ACTGTTGATGGGTGTCTGGTCAGAGACATCAAGAAATAACGCCGGAACATTAGTGCAGGCAGCTTCCACA
GCAATGGCATCCTGGTCATCCAGCGGATAGTTAATGATCAGCCCACTGACGCGTTGCGCGAGAAGATTGT
GCACCGCCGCTTTACAGGCTTCGACGCCGCTTCGTTCTACCATCGACACCACCACGCTGGCACCCAGTTG
ATCGGCGCGAGATTTAATCGCCGCGACAATTTGCGACGGCGCGTGCAGGGCCAGACTGGAGGTGGCAACG
CCAATCAGCAACGACTGTTTGCCCGCCAGTTGTTGTGCCACGCGGTTGGGAATGTAATTCAGCTCCGCCA
TCGCCGCTTCCACTTTTTCCCGCGTTTTCGCAGAAACGTGGCTGGCCTGGTTCACCACGCGGGAAACGGT
CTGATAAGAGACACCGGCATACTCTGCGACATCGTATAACGTTACTGGTTTCACATTCACCACCCTGAAT
TGACTCTCTTCCGGGCGCTATCATGCCATACCGCGAAAGGTTTTGCACCATTCGATGGTGTCGGGACGTC
AGGTGGCACTTTTCGGGGAAATGTGCGCGGAACCCCTATTTGTTGCGGCCGCGAAGACAGCGTTATCAGA
GATGAGACACCGTGCGATAATGTCGGGCAATCAGGTGCGACTCGGTACCAAATTCCAGAAAAGAGGGGAG
CGGGAAACCGCTCCCCTTTTTTCGTTTTGGTCCCAATCTATCGATTGTATGG
Features (pLannotate 1.2.2; 16 found; start..end, strand, type, name):
     84..112     +  promoter       J23119 promoter (fragment): bacterial promoter (Registry of Standard Biological Parts BBa J23119)
    133..182     +  misc_RNA       sTRSV HHRz: hammerhead ribozyme from the tobacco ringspot virus satellite RNA (Khvorova et al., 2003)
    943..985     +  CDS            KanR (fragment): aminoglycoside phosphotransferase; aph(3')-Ia; confers resistance to kanamycin
   1004..1231    +  CDS            TcR (fragment): tetracycline efflux protein; tet; confers resistance to tetracycline
   1473..1853    -  CDS            YPB1_ECOLX: Protein predicted: Swiss-Prot protein existence level 4. From Escherichia coli.
   1870..2061    +  CDS            rop: Rop protein, which maintains plasmids at low copy number; rop
   2163..2297    +  misc_feature   bom: basis of mobility region from pBR322
   2483..3071    -  rep_origin     ori: high-copy-number ColE1/pMB1/pBR322/pUC origin of replication
   3245..4102    -  CDS            bla: BLAT_ECOLX - Experimental evidence at protein level: Swiss-Prot protein existence level 1. TEM-type are the most prevalent beta-lactamases in enterobacteria; they hydrolyze the beta-lactam bond in susceptible beta-lactam antibiotics, thus conferring resistance to penicillins and cephalosporins. TEM-3 and TEM-4 are capable of hydrolyzing cefotaxime and ceftazidime. TEM-5 is capable of hydrolyzing ceftazidime. TEM-6 is capable of hydrolyzing ceftazidime and aztreonam. TEM-8/CAZ-2, TEM- 16/CAZ-7 and TEM-24/CAZ-6 are markedly active against ceftazidime. IRT- 4 shows resistance to beta-lactamase in
   4103..4174    -  promoter       AmpR promoter: bla
   4292..4309    -  promoter       tet promoter (fragment): E. coli promoter for tetracycline efflux protein gene
   4328..4349    -  protein_bind   CAP binding site: CAP binding activates transcription in the presence of cAMP. E. coli catabolite activator protein
   4362..5444    -  CDS            lacI: lac repressor; lacI; The lac repressor binds to the lac operator to inhibit transcription in E. coli. This inhibition can be relieved by adding lactose or isopropyl-β-D-thiogalactopyranoside (IPTG).
   5445..5522    -  promoter       lacIq promoter: lacI (mutant); In the lacIq allele, a single base change in the promoter boosts expression of the lacI gene about 10-fold.
   5556..5574    +  promoter       AmpR promoter (fragment): bla
   5614..5641    +  CDS            KanR (fragment): aminoglycoside phosphotransferase; aph(3')-Ia; confers resistance to kanamycin
