[The description below was written by a language model from this plasmid's Addgene catalogue record and pLannotate feature annotations shown in this document.]
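Description:
pReg-ROTU4 is a synthetic-biology plasmid for E. coli that expresses ROTU4, a 585 bp synthetic coding sequence described as an evolved biosensor for the alkaloid rotundine. It is built on a pBR322-ROP backbone of about 5.7 kb. It replicates from the ColE1/pMB1-family origin, with the adjacent rop gene and the bom (basis of mobility) region retained from pBR322. The catalogue lists the plasmid as high copy, although Rop normally acts to hold down the copy number of such replicons. Selection is by ampicillin through the TEM-type bla gene and its native promoter. Short annotated fragments of tetracycline- and kanamycin-resistance genes and of the tet promoter appear to be backbone remnants or chance matches, not functional markers.

The automated feature table does not annotate the ROTU4 open reading frame itself. It does detect a partial match to the strong constitutive J23119 promoter, followed by the sTRSV hammerhead ribozyme. This type of self-cleaving element is commonly placed upstream of a coding sequence to trim the 5′ leader and insulate translation from promoter context. The unannotated stretch downstream of the ribozyme is large enough to hold the insert, so this promoter–ribozyme arrangement plausibly drives the sensor, but the record does not state this explicitly.

The plasmid also carries lacI under the lacIq promoter, supplying lac repressor. No lac operator or reporter gene is annotated, so the "pReg" name suggests a regulator-only plasmid, perhaps paired with a separate reporter construct; the record does not confirm this. The stated use is expression of the evolved rotundine-responsive sensor in E. coli, in work that used such biosensors to improve alkaloid biosynthesis.
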