Addgene plasmid #190669: pReg-ROTU4
Purpose: Expresses an evolved rotundine biosensor in E. coli
Depositing lab: Andrew Ellington. Depositing organization: University of Texas at Austin. Publication: Using fungible biosensors to evolve improved alkaloid biosyntheses. d'Oelsnitz S, Kim W, Burkholder NT, Javanmardi K, Thyer R, Zhang Y, Alper HS, Ellington AD. Nat Chem Biol. 2022 Jul 7. pii: 10.1038/s41589-022-01072-w. doi: 10.1038/s41589-022-01072-w. PubMed 35799063.
Backbone
  Vector backbone: pBR322-ROP
  Total vector size (bp): 5718
  Vector type: Synthetic Biology
Growth in bacteria
  Bacterial resistance: Ampicillin, 100 μg/mL
  Growth temperature: 37°C
  Growth strain: DH5alpha
  Copy number: High Copy
Gene/Insert
  Gene/Insert name: ROTU4
  Species: Synthetic
  Insert size (bp): 585
Terms and licenses: Academic/Nonprofit Terms; Industry Terms: Not Available to Industry
How to cite: pReg-ROTU4 was a gift from Andrew Ellington (Addgene plasmid # 190669 ; http://n2t.net/addgene:190669 ; RRID:Addgene_190669)
